>Addgene plasmid #185653 | pEGFP-NDUFV2-mVenus | depositor full sequence | sequence record 360606 | pEGFP-NDUFV2-mVenus sequence 5450 bps
CGTTACATAACTTACGGTAAATGGCCCGCCTGGCTGACCGCCCAACGACCCCCGCCCATTGACGTCAATA
ATGACGTATGTTCCCATAGTAACGCCAATAGGGACTTTCCATTGACGTCAATGGGTGGAGTATTTACGGT
AAACTGCCCACTTGGCAGTACATCAAGTGTATCATATGCCAAGTACGCCCCCTATTGACGTCAATGACGG
TAAATGGCCCGCCTGGCATTATGCCCAGTACATGACCTTATGGGACTTTCCTACTTGGCAGTACATCTAC
GTATTAGTCATCGCTATTACCATGGTGATGCGGTTTTGGCAGTACATCAATGGGCGTGGATAGCGGTTTG
ACTCACGGGGATTTCCAAGTCTCCACCCCATTGACGTCAATGGGAGTTTGTTTTGGCACCAAAATCAACG
GGACTTTCCAAAATGTCGTAACAACTCCGCCCCATTGACGCAAATGGGCGGTAGGCGTGTACGGTGGGAG
GTCTATATAAGCAGAGCTGGTTTAGTGAACCGTCAGATCCGCCGACTCTAGAGCCACCATGTTCTTCTCC
GCGGCGCTCCGGGCCCGGGCGGCTGGCCTCACCGCCCACTGGGGAAGACATGTAAGGAATTTGCATAAGA
CAGTTATGCAAAATGGAGCTGGA
[636 nt withheld, positions 654-1289]
GGCCTTTTAAACATTGGTGGGATATCAAATTCTGCAGTCGACGGTACCAGCAAGGGCGAGGAGCTGTTCA
CCGGGGTGGTGCCCATCCTGGTCGAGCTGGACGGCGACGTAAACGGCCACAAGTTCAGCGTGTCCGGCGA
GGGCGAGGGCGATGCCACCTACGGCAAGCTGACCCTGAAGCTCATCTGCACCACCGGCAAGCTGCCCGTG
CCCTGGCCCACCCTCGTGACCACCCTCGGCTACGGCCTGCAGTGCTTCGCCCGCTACCCCGACCACATGA
AGCAGCACGACTTCTTCAAGTCCGCCATGCCCGAAGGCTACGTCCAGGAGCGCACCATCTTCTTCAAGGA
CGACGGCAACTACAAGACCCGCGCCGAGGTGAAGTTCGAGGGCGACACCCTGGTGAACCGCATCGAGCTG
AAGGGCATCGACTTCAAGGAGGACGGCAACATCCTGGGGCACAAGCTGGAGTACAACTACAACAGCCACA
ACGTCTATATCACCGCCGACAAGCAGAAGAACGGCATCAAGGCCAACTTCAAGATCCGCCACAACATCGA
GGACGGCGGCGTGCAGCTCGCCGACCACTACCAGCAGAACACCCCCATCGGCGACGGCCCCGTGCTGCTG
CCCGACAACCACTACCTGAGCTACCAGTCCAAGCTGAGCAAAGACCCCAACGAGAAGCGCGATCACATGG
TCCTGCTGGAGTTCGTGACCGCCGCCGGGATCACTCTCGGCATGGACGAGCTGTACAAGGGATCCACCGG
ATCTAGATAACTGATCATAATCAGCCATACCACATTTGTAGAGGTTTTACTTGCTTTAAAAAACCTCCCA
CACCTCCCCCTGAACCTGAAACATAAAATGAATGCAATTGTTGTTGTTAACTTGTTTATTGCAGCTTATA
ATGGTTACAAATAAAGCAATAGCATCACAAATTTCACAAATAAAGCATTTTTTTCACTGCATTCTAGTTG
TGGTTTGTCCAAACTCATCAATGTATCTTAACGCGTAAATTGTAAGCGTTAATATTTTGTTAAAATTCGC
GTTAAATTTTTGTTAAATCAGCTCATTTTTTAACCAATAGGCCGAAATCGGCAAAATCCCTTATAAATCA
AAAGAATAGACCGAGATAGGGT
[37 nt withheld, positions 2432-2468]
AAAGAACGTGGACTCCAACGTCAAAGG
[49 nt withheld, positions 2496-2544]
T
[91 nt withheld, positions 2546-2636]
G
[124 nt withheld, positions 2638-2761]
CAGGTGGCACTTTTCGGGGAAATGTGCGCGGAACCCCTATTTGTTTATTTTTCTAAATACATTCAAATAT
GTATCCGCTCATGAGACAATAACCCTGATAAATGCTTCAATAATATTGAAAAAGGAAGAGTCCTGAGGCG
GAAAGAACCAGCTGTGGAATGTGTGTCAGTTAGGGTGTGGAAAGTCCCCAGGCTCCCCAGCAGGCAGAAG
TATGCAAAGCATGCATCTCAATTAGTCAGCAACCAGGTGTGGAAAGTCCCCAGGCTCCCCAGCAGGCAGA
AGTATGCAAAGCATGCATCTCAATTAGTCAGCAACCATAGTCCCGCCCCTAACTCCGCCCATCCCGCCCC
TAACTCCGCCCAGTTCCGCCCATTCTCCGCCCCATGGCTGACTAATTTTTTTTATTTATGCAGAGGCCGA
GGCCGCCTCGGCCTCTGAGCTATTCCAGAAGTAGTGAGGAGGCTTTTTTGGAGGCCTAGGCTTTTGCAAA
GATCGATCAAGAGACAGGATGAGGATCGTTTCGCATGATTGAACAAGATGGATTGCACGCAGGTTCTCCG
GCCGCTTGGGTGGAGAGGCTATTCGGCTATGACTGGGCACAACAGACAATCGGCTGCTCTGATGCCGCCG
TGTTCCGGCTGTCAGCGCAGGGGCGCCCGGTTCTTTTTGTCAAGACCGACCTGTCCGGTGCCCTGAATGA
ACTGCAAGACGAGGCAGCGCGGCTATCGTGGCTGGCCACGACGGGCGTTCCTTGCGCAGCTGTGCTCGAC
GTTGTCACTGAAGCGGGAAGGGACTGGCTGCTATTGGGCGAAGTGCCGGGGCAGGATCTCCTGTCATCTC
ACCTTGCTCCTGCCGAGAAAGTATCCATCATGGCTGATGCAATGCGGCGGCTGCATACGCTTGATCCGGC
TACCTGCCCATTCGACCACCAAGCGAAACATCGCATCGAGCGAGCACGTACTCGGATGGAAGCCGGTCTT
GTCGATCAGGATGATCTGGACGAAGAGCATCAGGGGCTCGCGCCAGCCGAACTGTTCGCCAGGCTCAAGG
CGAGCATGCCCGACGGCGAGGATCTCGTCGTGACCCATGGCGATGCCTGCTTGCCGAATATCATGGTGGA
AAATGGCCGCTTTTCTGGATTCATCGACTGTGGCCGGCTGGGTGTGGCGGACCGCTATCAGGACATAGCG
TTGGCTACCCGTGATATTGCTGAAGAGCTTGGCGGCGAATGGGCTGACCGCTTCCTCGTGCTTTACGGTA
TCGCCGCTCCCGATTCGCAGCGCATCGCCTTCTATCGCCTTCTTGACGAGTTCTTCTGAGCGGGACTCTG
GGGTTCGAAATGACCGACCAAGCGACGCCCAACCTGCCATCACGAGATTTCGATTCCACCGCCGCCTTCT
ATGAAAGGTTGGGCTTCGGAATCGTTTTCCGGGACGCCGGCTGGATGATCCTCCAGCGCGGGGATCTCAT
GCTGGAGTTCTTCGCCCACCCTAGGGGGAGGCTAACTGAAACACGGAAGGAGACAATACCGGAAGGAACC
CGCGCTATGACGGCAATAAAAAGACAGAATAAAACGCACGGTGTTGGGTCGTTTGTTCATAAACGCGGGG
TTCGGTCCCAGGGCTGGCACTCTGTCGATACCCCACCGAGACCCCATTGGGGCCAATACGCCCGCGTTTC
TTCCTTTTCCCCACCCCACCCCCCAAGTTCGGGTGAAGGCCCAGGGCTCGCAGCCAACGTCGGGGCGGCA
GGCCCTGCCATAGCCTCAGGTTACTCATATATACTTTAGATTGATTTAAAACTTCATTTTTAATTTAAAA
GGATCTAGGTGAAGATCCTTTTTGATAATCTCATGACCAAAATCCCTTAACGTGAGTTTTCGTTCCACTG
AGCGTCAGACCCCGTAGAAAAGATCAAAGGATCTTCTTGAGATCCTTTTTTTCTGCGCGTAATCTGCTGC
TTGCAAACAAAAAAACCACCGCTACCAGCGGTGGTTTGTTTGCCGGATCAAGAGCTACCAACTCTTTTTC
CGAAGGTAACTGGCTTCAGCAGAGCGCAGATACCAAATACTGTTCTTCTAGTGTAGCCGTAGTTAGGCCA
CCACTTCAAGAACTCTGTAGCACCGCCTACATACCTCGCTCTGCTAATCCTGTTACCAGTGGCTGCTGCC
AGTGGCGATAAGTCGTGTCTTACCGGGTTGGACTCAAGACGATAGTTACCGGATAAGGCGCAGCGGTCGG
GCTGAACGGGGGGTTCGTGCACACAGCCCAGCTTGGAGCGAACGACCTACACCGAACTGAGATACCTACA
GCGTGAGCTATGAGAAAGCGCCACGCTTCCCGAAGGGAGAAAGGCGGACAGGTATCCGGTAAGCGGCAGG
GTCGGAACAGGAGAGCGCACGAGGGAGCTTCCAGGGGGAAACGCCTGGTATCTTTATAGTCCTGTCGGGT
TTCGCCACCTCTGACTTGAGCGTCGATTTTTGTGATGCTCGTCAGGGGGGCGGAGCCTATGGAAAAACGC
CAGCAACGCGGCCTTTTTACGGTTCCTGGCCTTTTGCTGGCCTTTTGCTCACATGTTCTTTCCTGCGTTA
TCCCCTGATTCTGTGGATAACCGTATTACCGCCATGCATTAGTTATTAATAGTAATCAATTACGGGGTCA
TTAGTTCATAGCCCATATATGGAGTTCCG
Features (pLannotate 1.2.2; 16 found; start..end, strand, type, name):
      1..304     +  enhancer       CMV enhancer: human cytomegalovirus immediate early enhancer
    305..508     +  promoter       CMV promoter: human cytomegalovirus (CMV) immediate early promoter
    549..1295    +  CDS            NDUFV2 (sequence partly withheld): NDUV2_HUMAN - Experimental evidence at protein level: Swiss-Prot protein existence level 1. Core subunit of the mitochondrial membrane respiratory chain NADH dehydrogenase (Complex I) which catalyzes electron transfer from NADH through the respiratory chain, using ubiquinone as an electron acceptor. From Homo sapiens (Human).
   1317..1337    +  misc_feature   MCS (fragment): multiple cloning site
   1338..2048    +  CDS            mVenus: mVenus is a basic (constitutively fluorescent) yellow fluorescent protein published in 2006, derived from Aequorea victoria. It is reported to be a rapidly-maturing monomer with moderate acid sensitivity.
   2071..2155    +  CDS            large T antigen (fragment): large T antigen from SV40 (simian virus 40)
   2178..2299    +  polyA_signal   SV40 poly(A) signal: SV40 polyadenylation signal
   2333..2761    -  rep_origin     f1 ori (sequence partly withheld): f1 bacteriophage origin of replication; arrow indicates direction of (+) strand synthesis
   2788..2892    +  promoter       AmpR promoter: bla
   2894..3251    +  promoter       SV40 promoter: SV40 enhancer and early promoter
   3286..4080    +  CDS            NeoR/KanR: aminoglycoside phosphotransferase from Tn5; aph(3')-II (or nptII); confers resistance to neomycin, kanamycin, and G418 (Geneticin®)
   4101..4253    +  CDS            ble (fragment): BLE_KLEPN - Experimental evidence at protein level: Swiss-Prot protein existence level 1. Binding protein with a strong affinity to the bleomycin family of antibiotics. Binds to CL990; an antimitotic-antibiotic compound. From Klebsiella pneumoniae.
   4312..4359    +  polyA_signal   HSV TK poly(A) signal: herpes simplex virus thymidine kinase polyadenylation signal (Cole and Stacy, 1985)
   4450..4466    -  polyA_signal   bGH poly(A) signal (fragment): bovine growth hormone polyadenylation signal
   4688..5276    +  rep_origin     ori: high-copy-number ColE1/pMB1/pBR322/pUC origin of replication
   5391..5450    +  enhancer       CMV enhancer (fragment): human cytomegalovirus immediate early enhancer
