>Addgene plasmid #185653 | pEGFP-NDUFV2-mVenus | addgene full sequence | sequence record 367232 | Addgene NGS Result
CGTTACATAACTTACGGTAAATGGCCCGCCTGGCTGACCGCCCAACGACCCCCGCCCATTGACGTCAATA
ATGACGTATGTTCCCATAGTAACGCCAATAGGGACTTTCCATTGACGTCAATGGGTGGAGTATTTACGGT
AAACTGCCCACTTGGCAGTACATCAAGTGTATCATATGCCAAGTACGCCCCCTATTGACGTCAATGACGG
TAAATGGCCCGCCTGGCATTATGCCCAGTACATGACCTTATGGGACTTTCCTACTTGGCAGTACATCTAC
GTATTAGTCATCGCTATTACCATGGTGATGCGGTTTTGGCAGTACATCAATGGGCGTGGATAGCGGTTTG
ACTCACGGGGATTTCCAAGTCTCCACCCCATTGACGTCAATGGGAGTTTGTTTTGGCACCAAAATCAACG
GGACTTTCCAAAATGTCGTAACAACTCCGCCCCATTGACGCAAATGGGCGGTAGGCGTGTACGGTGGGAG
GTCTATATAAGCAGAGCTGGTTTAGTGAACCGTCAGATCCGCCGACTCTAGAGCCACCATGTTCTTCTCC
GCGGCGCTCCGGGCCCGGGCGGCTGGCCTCACCGCCCACTGGGGAAGACATGTAAGGAATTTGCATAAGA
CAGCTATGCAAAATGGAGCTGGA
[636 nt withheld, positions 654-1289]
GGCCTTTTAAACATTGGTGGGATATCAAATTCTGCAGTCGACGGTACCAGCAAGGGCGAGGAGCTGTTCA
CCGGGGTGGTGCCCATCCTGGTCGAGCTGGACGGCGACGTAAACGGCCACAAGTTCAGCGTGTCCGGCGA
GGGCGAGGGCGATGCCACCTACGGCAAGCTGACCCTGAAGCTCATCTGCACCACCGGCAAGCTGCCCGTG
CCCTGGCCCACCCTCGTGACCACCCTCGGCTACGGCCTGCAGTGCTTCGCCCGCTACCCCGACCACATGA
AGCAGCACGACTTCTTCAAGTCCGCCATGCCCGAAGGCTACGTCCAGGAGCGCACCATCTTCTTCAAGGA
CGACGGCAACTACAAGACCCGCGCCGAGGTGAAGTTCGAGGGCGACACCCTGGTGAACCGCATCGAGCTG
AAGGGCATCGACTTCAAGGAGGACGGCAACATCCTGGGGCACAAGCTGGAGTACAACTACAACAGCCACA
ACGTCTATATCACCGCCGACAAGCAGAAGAACGGCATCAAGGCCAACTTCAAGATCCGCCACAACATCGA
GGACGGCGGCGTGCAGCTCGCCGACCACTACCAGCAGAACACCCCCATCGGCGACGGCCCCGTGCTGCTG
CCCGACAACCACTACCTGAGCTACCAGTCCAAGCTGAGCAAAGACCCCAACGAGAAGCGCGATCACATGG
TCCTGCTGGAGTTCGTGACCGCCGCCGGGATCACTCTCGGCATGGACGAGCTGTACAAGGGATCCACCGG
ATCTAGATAACTGATCATAATCAGCCATACCACATTTGTAGAGGTTTTACTTGCTTTAAAAAACCTCCCA
CACCTCCCCCTGAACCTGAAACATAAAATGAATGCAATTGTTGTTGTTAACTTGTTTATTGCAGCTTATA
ATGGTTACAAATAAAGCAATAGCATCACAAATTTCACAAATAAAGCATTTTTTTCACTGCATTCTAGTTG
TGGTTTGTCCAAACTCATCAATGTATCTTAACGCGTAAATTGTAAGCGTTAATATTTTGTTAAAATTCGC
GTTAAATTTTTGTTAAATCAGCTCATTTTTTAACCAATAGGCCGAAATCGGCAAAATCCCTTATAAATCA
AAAGAATAGACCGAGATAGGGT
[37 nt withheld, positions 2432-2468]
AAAGAACGTGGACTCCAACGTCAAAGG
[49 nt withheld, positions 2496-2544]
T
[91 nt withheld, positions 2546-2636]
G
[124 nt withheld, positions 2638-2761]
CAGGTGGCACTTTTCGGGGAAATGTGCGCGGAACCCCTATTTGTTTATTTTTCTAAATACATTCAAATAT
GTATCCGCTCATGAGACAATAACCCTGATAAATGCTTCAATAATATTGAAAAAGGAAGAGTCCTGAGGCG
GAAAGAACCAGCTGTGGAATGTGTGTCAGTTAGGGTGTGGAAAGTCCCCAGGCTCCCCAGCAGGCAGAAG
TATGCAAAGCATGCATCTCAATTAGTCAGCAACCAGGTGTGGAAAGTCCCCAGGCTCCCCAGCAGGCAGA
AGTATGCAAAGCATGCATCTCAATTAGTCAGCAACCATAGTCCCGCCCCTAACTCCGCCCATCCCGCCCC
TAACTCCGCCCAGTTCCGCCCATTCTCCGCCCCATGGCTGACTAATTTTTTTTATTTATGCAGAGGCCGA
GGCCGCCTCGGCCTCTGAGCTATTCCAGAAGTAGTGAGGAGGCTTTTTTGGAGGCCTAGGCTTTTGCAAA
GATCGATCAAGAGACAGGATGAGGATCGTTTCGCATGATTGAACAAGATGGATTGCACGCAGGTTCTCCG
GCCGCTTGGGTGGAGAGGCTATTCGGCTATGACTGGGCACAACAGACAATCGGCTGCTCTGATGCCGCCG
TGTTCCGGCTGTCAGCGCAGGGGCGCCCGGTTCTTTTTGTCAAGACCGACCTGTCCGGTGCCCTGAATGA
ACTGCAAGACGAGGCAGCGCGGCTATCGTGGCTGGCCACGACGGGCGTTCCTTGCGCAGCTGTGCTCGAC
GTTGTCACTGAAGCGGGAAGGGACTGGCTGCTATTGGGCGAAGTGCCGGGGCAGGATCTCCTGTCATCTC
ACCTTGCTCCTGCCGAGAAAGTATCCATCATGGCTGATGCAATGCGGCGGCTGCATACGCTTGATCCGGC
TACCTGCCCATTCGACCACCAAGCGAAACATCGCATCGAGCGAGCACGTACTCGGATGGAAGCCGGTCTT
GTCGATCAGGATGATCTGGACGAAGAGCATCAGGGGCTCGCGCCAGCCGAACTGTTCGCCAGGCTCAAGG
CGAGCATGCCCGACGGCGAGGATCTCGTCGTGACCCATGGCGATGCCTGCTTGCCGAATATCATGGTGGA
AAATGGCCGCTTTTCTGGATTCATCGACTGTGGCCGGCTGGGTGTGGCGGACCGCTATCAGGACATAGCG
TTGGCTACCCGTGATATTGCTGAAGAGCTTGGCGGCGAATGGGCTGACCGCTTCCTCGTGCTTTACGGTA
TCGCCGCTCCCGATTCGCAGCGCATCGCCTTCTATCGCCTTCTTGACGAGTTCTTCTGAGCGGGACTCTG
GGGTTCGAAATGACCGACCAAGCGACGCCCAACCTGCCATCACGAGATTTCGATTCCACCGCCGCCTTCT
ATGAAAGGTTGGGCTTCGGAATCGTTTTCCGGGACGCCGGCTGGATGATCCTCCAGCGCGGGGATCTCAT
GCTGGAGTTCTTCGCCCACCCTAGGGGGAGGCTAACTGAAACACGGAAGGAGACAATACCGGAAGGAACC
CGCGCTATGACGGCAATAAAAAGACAGAATAAAACGCACGGTGTTGGGTCGTTTGTTCATAAACGCGGGG
TTCGGTCCCAGGGCTGGCACTCTGTCGATACCCCACCGAGACCCCATTGGGGCCAATACGCCCGCGTTTC
TTCCTTTTCCCCACCCCACCCCCCAAGTTCGGGTGAAGGCCCAGGGCTCGCAGCCAACGTCGGGGCGGCA
GGCCCTGCCATAGCCTCAGGTTACTCATATATACTTTAGATTGATTTAAAACTTCATTTTTAATTTAAAA
GGATCTAGGTGAAGATCCTTTTTGATAATCTCATGACCAAAATCCCTTAACGTGAGTTTTCGTTCCACTG
AGCGTCAGACCCCGTAGAAAAGATCAAAGGATCTTCTTGAGATCCTTTTTTTCTGCGCGTAATCTGCTGC
TTGCAAACAAAAAAACCACCGCTACCAGCGGTGGTTTGTTTGCCGGATCAAGAGCTACCAACTCTTTTTC
CGAAGGTAACTGGCTTCAGCAGAGCGCAGATACCAAATACTGTTCTTCTAGTGTAGCCGTAGTTAGGCCA
CCACTTCAAGAACTCTGTAGCACCGCCTACATACCTCGCTCTGCTAATCCTGTTACCAGTGGCTGCTGCC
AGTGGCGATAAGTCGTGTCTTACCGGGTTGGACTCAAGACGATAGTTACCGGATAAGGCGCAGCGGTCGG
GCTGAACGGGGGGTTCGTGCACACAGCCCAGCTTGGAGCGAACGACCTACACCGAACTGAGATACCTACA
GCGTGAGCTATGAGAAAGCGCCACGCTTCCCGAAGGGAGAAAGGCGGACAGGTATCCGGTAAGCGGCAGG
GTCGGAACAGGAGAGCGCACGAGGGAGCTTCCAGGGGGAAACGCCTGGTATCTTTATAGTCCTGTCGGGT
TTCGCCACCTCTGACTTGAGCGTCGATTTTTGTGATGCTCGTCAGGGGGGCGGAGCCTATGGAAAAACGC
CAGCAACGCGGCCTTTTTACGGTTCCTGGCCTTTTGCTGGCCTTTTGCTCACATGTTCTTTCCTGCGTTA
TCCCCTGATTCTGTGGATAACCGTATTACCGCCATGCATTAGTTATTAATAGTAATCAATTACGGGGTCA
TTAGTTCATAGCCCATATATGGAGTTCCG
Features (pLannotate 1.2.2; 16 found; start..end, strand, type, name):
      1..304     +  enhancer       CMV enhancer: human cytomegalovirus immediate early enhancer
    305..508     +  promoter       CMV promoter: human cytomegalovirus (CMV) immediate early promoter
    549..1295    +  CDS            NDUFV2 (sequence partly withheld): NDUV2_HUMAN - Experimental evidence at protein level: Swiss-Prot protein existence level 1. Core subunit of the mitochondrial membrane respiratory chain NADH dehydrogenase (Complex I) which catalyzes electron transfer from NADH through the respiratory chain, using ubiquinone as an electron acceptor. From Homo sapiens (Human).
   1317..1337    +  misc_feature   MCS (fragment): multiple cloning site
   1338..2048    +  CDS            mVenus: mVenus is a basic (constitutively fluorescent) yellow fluorescent protein published in 2006, derived from Aequorea victoria. It is reported to be a rapidly-maturing monomer with moderate acid sensitivity.
   2071..2155    +  CDS            large T antigen (fragment): large T antigen from SV40 (simian virus 40)
   2178..2299    +  polyA_signal   SV40 poly(A) signal: SV40 polyadenylation signal
   2333..2761    -  rep_origin     f1 ori (sequence partly withheld): f1 bacteriophage origin of replication; arrow indicates direction of (+) strand synthesis
   2788..2892    +  promoter       AmpR promoter: bla
   2894..3251    +  promoter       SV40 promoter: SV40 enhancer and early promoter
   3286..4080    +  CDS            NeoR/KanR: aminoglycoside phosphotransferase from Tn5; aph(3')-II (or nptII); confers resistance to neomycin, kanamycin, and G418 (Geneticin®)
   4101..4253    +  CDS            ble (fragment): BLE_KLEPN - Experimental evidence at protein level: Swiss-Prot protein existence level 1. Binding protein with a strong affinity to the bleomycin family of antibiotics. Binds to CL990; an antimitotic-antibiotic compound. From Klebsiella pneumoniae.
   4312..4359    +  polyA_signal   HSV TK poly(A) signal: herpes simplex virus thymidine kinase polyadenylation signal (Cole and Stacy, 1985)
   4450..4466    -  polyA_signal   bGH poly(A) signal (fragment): bovine growth hormone polyadenylation signal
   4688..5276    +  rep_origin     ori: high-copy-number ColE1/pMB1/pBR322/pUC origin of replication
   5391..5450    +  enhancer       CMV enhancer (fragment): human cytomegalovirus immediate early enhancer
