[The description below was written by a language model from this plasmid's Addgene catalogue record and pLannotate feature annotations shown in this document.]
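Description:
pEGFP-NDUFV2-mVenus is a mammalian expression plasmid of about 5.45 kb built on the pEGFP-C1 backbone by Gibson cloning. It expresses human NDUFV2, a core subunit of mitochondrial respiratory Complex I (NADH dehydrogenase), fused at its C terminus to the monomeric yellow fluorescent protein mVenus. Despite the name inherited from the backbone, the feature table shows no EGFP coding sequence. The region downstream of the promoter holds the NDUFV2 open reading frame, a short remnant of the multiple cloning site that acts as a linker, and then mVenus. Transcription is driven by the human cytomegalovirus immediate early enhancer and promoter and terminated by the SV40 polyadenylation signal. Placing the tag at the C terminus leaves the N terminus of NDUFV2 free, which is where mitochondrial import signals typically lie.

The rest of the plasmid matches the standard pEGFP-C1 architecture. It has a high-copy pUC-type origin for replication in E. coli, an f1 origin, and a dual-purpose Tn5 NeoR/KanR cassette. That cassette has a bacterial bla-type promoter and the SV40 early promoter/enhancer placed in tandem upstream, with the HSV TK polyadenylation signal downstream. In mammalian cells it allows G418 selection of stable transfectants. The catalogue entry lists ampicillin as the bacterial resistance, but the annotated sequence contains only the AmpR promoter, no beta-lactamase gene, and an intact NeoR/KanR gene. This points to kanamycin selection in bacteria, so the discrepancy should be kept in mind. The construct suits transient or stable expression for fluorescence imaging or detection of NDUFV2, and it was deposited with work on the mitochondrial calcium uniporter during Complex I impairment.
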