Addgene plasmid #185653: pEGFP-NDUFV2-mVenus
Purpose: NDUFV2 Complex I sub-unit with C-terminus mVenus tag
Depositing lab: Dipayan Chaudhuri. Publication: Mitochondrial calcium uniporter stabilization preserves energetic homeostasis during Complex I impairment. Balderas E, Eberhardt DR, Lee S, Pleinis JM, Sommakia S, Balynas AM, Yin X, Parker MC, Maguire CT, Cho S, Szulik MW, Bakhtina A, Bia RD, Friederich MW, Locke TM, Van Hove JLK, Drakos SG, Sancak Y, Tristani-Firouzi M, Franklin S, Rodan AR, Chaudhuri D. Nat Commun. 2022 May 19;13(1):2769. doi: 10.1038/s41467-022-30236-4. PubMed 35589699.
Backbone
  Vector backbone: pEGFP-C1
  Backbone size w/o insert (bp): 3950
  Total vector size (bp): 5450
  Vector type: Mammalian Expression
  Selectable markers: Neomycin (select with G418)
Growth in bacteria
  Bacterial resistance: Ampicillin, 100 μg/mL
  Growth temperature: 37°C
  Growth strain: NEB Stable
  Copy number: High Copy
Gene/Insert
  Gene/Insert name: NDUFV2
  Species: H. sapiens (human)
  Insert size (bp): 1500
  Entrez Gene: NDUFV2 (a.k.a. CI-24k, MC1DN7)
  Promoter: CMV
  Tag / fusion protein: mVenus (C terminal on insert)
  Cloning method: Gibson Cloning
  Sequencing primers: 5′ CMV-F
Terms and licenses: Academic/Nonprofit Terms; Industry Terms: Not Available to Industry
How to cite: pEGFP-NDUFV2-mVenus was a gift from Dipayan Chaudhuri (Addgene plasmid # 185653 ; http://n2t.net/addgene:185653 ; RRID:Addgene_185653)
